>Addgene plasmid #166450 | pmCherry-TEAD4-YBD | addgene full sequence | sequence record 329966 | Addgene NGS Result
TAGTTATTAATAGTAATCAATTACGGGGTCATTAGTTCATAGCCCATATATGGAGTTCCGCGTTACATAA
CTTACGGTAAATGGCCCGCCTGGCTGACCGCCCAACGACCCCCGCCCATTGACGTCAATAATGACGTATG
TTCCCATAGTAACGCCAATAGGGACTTTCCATTGACGTCAATGGGTGGAGTATTTACGGTAAACTGCCCA
CTTGGCAGTACATCAAGTGTATCATATGCCAAGTACGCCCCCTATTGACGTCAATGACGGTAAATGGCCC
GCCTGGCATTATGCCCAGTACATGACCTTATGGGACTTTCCTACTTGGCAGTACATCTACGTATTAGTCA
TCGCTATTACCATGGTGATGCGGTTTTGGCAGTACATCAATGGGCGTGGATAGCGGTTTGACTCACGGGG
ATTTCCAAGTCTCCACCCCATTGACGTCAATGGGAGTTTGTTTTGGCACCAAAATCAACGGGACTTTCCA
AAATGTCGTAACAACTCCGCCCCATTGACGCAAATGGGCGGTAGGCGTGTACGGTGGGAGGTCTATATAA
GCAGAGCTGGTTTAGTGAACCGTCAGATCCGCTAGCGCTACCGGACTCAGATCTCGAGCTCAAGCTTCGG
CCACCATGGACATGGTGTCTAAAGGCGAGGAGGATAACATGGCTATAATCAAGGAATTTATGAGGTTCAA
GGTGCATATGGAGGGATCTGTGAACGGTCACGAGTTCGAAATCGAGGGCGAAGGCGAGGGGCGACCCTAT
GAAGGGACACAGACGGCCAAACTGAAGGTGACCAAGGGTGGCCCCCTGCCTTTCGCCTGGGACATCCTGT
CACCCCAGTTTATGTACGGCTCTAAGGCTTACGTTAAGCACCCTGCCGATATTCCGGACTACTTGAAACT
GAGCTTCCCTGAAGGGTTCAAGTGGGAACGGGTAATGAATTTTGAGGATGGCGGTGTAGTCACAGTTACC
CAGGACAGCTCTCTTCAGGACGGAGAATTTATCTATAAGGTTAAACTTCGGGGCACTAACTTCCCATCAG
ACGGCCCCGTGATGCAGAAGAAAACTATGGGCTGGGAAGCCAGCTCAGAACGCATGTATCCCGAGGACGG
AGCACTGAAGGGAGAAATCAAGCAGCGACTCAAGCTGAAGGATGGGGGACATTATGATGCTGAGGTCAAA
ACCACCTATAAGGCCAAGAAACCCGTTCAGCTTCCTGGGGCATACAACGTGAATATCAAACTGGATATTA
CATCCCATAACGAAGACTATACCATCGTGGAACAGTACGAGCGGGCCGAGGGCAGACATAGCACAGGGGG
CATGGATGAATTGTACAAGGCGGCCACGCGTGGTGCGCCGGGCAGCGCAGGCAGCGCTGCGGGTGGCAGC
GGCCGCAGCGTGGCCAGCTCCAAGCTCTGGATGTTGGAGTTCTCTGCCTTCCTGGAGCAGCAGCAGGACC
CGGACACGTACAACAAGCACCTGTTCGTGCACATTGGCCAGTCCAGCCCAAGCTACAGCGACCCCTACCT
CGAAGCCGTGGACATCCGCCAAATCTATGACAAATTCCCGGAGAAAAAGGGTGGACTCAAGGATCTCTTC
GAACGGGGACCCTCCAATGCCTTTTTTCTTGTGAAGTTCTGGGCAGACCTCAACACCAACATCGAGGATG
AAGGCAGCTCCTTCTATGGGGTCTCCAGCCAGTATGAGAGCCCCGAGAACATGATCATCACCTGCTCCAC
GAAGGTCTGCTCTTTCGGCAAGCAGGTGGTGGAGAAAGTTGAGACAGAGTATGCTCGCTATGAGAATGGA
CACTACTCTTACCGCATCCACCGGTCCCCGCTCTGTGAGTACATGATCAACTTCATCCACAAGCTCAAGC
ACCTCCCTGAGAAGTACATGATGAACAGCGTGCTGGAGAACTTCACCATCCTGCAGGTGGTCACCAACAG
AGACACACAGGAGACCTTGCTGTGCATTGCCTATGTCTTTGAGGTGTCAGCCAGTGAGCACGGGGCTCAG
CACCACATCTACAGGCTGGTGAAAGAATAGGCGACTCTAGATCATAATCAGCCATACCACATTTGTAGAG
GTTTTACTTGCTTTAAAAAACCTCCCACACCTCCCCCTGAACCTGAAACATAAAATGAATGCAATTGTTG
TTGTTAACTTGTTTATTGCAGCTTATAATGGTTACAAATAAAGCAATAGCATCACAAATTTCACAAATAA
AGCATTTTTTTCACTGCATTCTAGTTGTGGTTTGTCCAAACTCATCAATGTATCTTAAGGCGTAAATTGT
AAGCGTTAATATTTTGTTAAAATTCGCGTTAAATTTTTGTTAAATCAGCTCATTTTTTAACCAATAGGCC
GAAATCGGCAAAATCCCTTATAAATCAAAAGAATAGACCGAGATAGGGT
[37 nt withheld, positions 2430-2466]
AAAGAACGTGGACTCCAACGTCAAAGG
[49 nt withheld, positions 2494-2542]
T
[91 nt withheld, positions 2544-2634]
G
[124 nt withheld, positions 2636-2759]
CAGGTGGCACTTTTCGGGGAAATGTGCGCGGAACCCCTATTTGTTTATTTTTCTAAATACATTCAAATAT
GTATCCGCTCATGAGACAATAACCCTGATAAATGCTTCAATAATATTGAAAAAGGAAGAGTCCTGAGGCG
GAAAGAACCAGCTGTGGAATGTGTGTCAGTTAGGGTGTGGAAAGTCCCCAGGCTCCCCAGCAGGCAGAAG
TATGCAAAGCATGCATCTCAATTAGTCAGCAACCAGGTGTGGAAAGTCCCCAGGCTCCCCAGCAGGCAGA
AGTATGCAAAGCATGCATCTCAATTAGTCAGCAACCATAGTCCCGCCCCTAACTCCGCCCATCCCGCCCC
TAACTCCGCCCAGTTCCGCCCATTCTCCGCCCCATGGCTGACTAATTTTTTTTATTTATGCAGAGGCCGA
GGCCGCCTCGGCCTCTGAGCTATTCCAGAAGTAGTGAGGAGGCTTTTTTGGAGGCCTAGGCTTTTGCAAA
GATCGATCAAGAGACAGGATGAGGATCGTTTCGCATGATTGAACAAGATGGATTGCACGCAGGTTCTCCG
GCCGCTTGGGTGGAGAGGCTATTCGGCTATGACTGGGCACAACAGACAATCGGCTGCTCTGATGCCGCCG
TGTTCCGGCTGTCAGCGCAGGGGCGCCCGGTTCTTTTTGTCAAGACCGACCTGTCCGGTGCCCTGAATGA
ACTGCAAGACGAGGCAGCGCGGCTATCGTGGCTGGCCACGACGGGCGTTCCTTGCGCAGCTGTGCTCGAC
GTTGTCACTGAAGCGGGAAGGGACTGGCTGCTATTGGGCGAAGTGCCGGGGCAGGATCTCCTGTCATCTC
ACCTTGCTCCTGCCGAGAAAGTATCCATCATGGCTGATGCAATGCGGCGGCTGCATACGCTTGATCCGGC
TACCTGCCCATTCGACCACCAAGCGAAACATCGCATCGAGCGAGCACGTACTCGGATGGAAGCCGGTCTT
GTCGATCAGGATGATCTGGACGAAGAGCATCAGGGGCTCGCGCCAGCCGAACTGTTCGCCAGGCTCAAGG
CGAGCATGCCCGACGGCGAGGATCTCGTCGTGACCCATGGCGATGCCTGCTTGCCGAATATCATGGTGGA
AAATGGCCGCTTTTCTGGATTCATCGACTGTGGCCGGCTGGGTGTGGCGGACCGCTATCAGGACATAGCG
TTGGCTACCCGTGATATTGCTGAAGAGCTTGGCGGCGAATGGGCTGACCGCTTCCTCGTGCTTTACGGTA
TCGCCGCTCCCGATTCGCAGCGCATCGCCTTCTATCGCCTTCTTGACGAGTTCTTCTGAGCGGGACTCTG
GGGTTCGAAATGACCGACCAAGCGACGCCCAACCTGCCATCACGAGATTTCGATTCCACCGCCGCCTTCT
ATGAAAGGTTGGGCTTCGGAATCGTTTTCCGGGACGCCGGCTGGATGATCCTCCAGCGCGGGGATCTCAT
GCTGGAGTTCTTCGCCCACCCTAGGGGGAGGCTAACTGAAACACGGAAGGAGACAATACCGGAAGGAACC
CGCGCTATGACGGCAATAAAAAGACAGAATAAAACGCACGGTGTTGGGTCGTTTGTTCATAAACGCGGGG
TTCGGTCCCAGGGCTGGCACTCTGTCGATACCCCACCGAGACCCCATTGGGGCCAATACGCCCGCGTTTC
TTCCTTTTCCCCACCCCACCCCCCAAGTTCGGGTGAAGGCCCAGGGCTCGCAGCCAACGTCGGGGCGGCA
GGCCCTGCCATAGCCTCAGGTTACTCATATATACTTTAGATTGATTTAAAACTTCATTTTTAATTTAAAA
GGATCTAGGTGAAGATCCTTTTTGATAATCTCATGACCAAAATCCCTTAACGTGAGTTTTCGTTCCACTG
AGCGTCAGACCCCGTAGAAAAGATCAAAGGATCTTCTTGAGATCCTTTTTTTCTGCGCGTAATCTGCTGC
TTGCAAACAAAAAAACCACCGCTACCAGCGGTGGTTTGTTTGCCGGATCAAGAGCTACCAACTCTTTTTC
CGAAGGTAACTGGCTTCAGCAGAGCGCAGATACCAAATACTGTTCTTCTAGTGTAGCCGTAGTTAGGCCA
CCACTTCAAGAACTCTGTAGCACCGCCTACATACCTCGCTCTGCTAATCCTGTTACCAGTGGCTGCTGCC
AGTGGCGATAAGTCGTGTCTTACCGGGTTGGACTCAAGACGATAGTTACCGGATAAGGCGCAGCGGTCGG
GCTGAACGGGGGGTTCGTGCACACAGCCCAGCTTGGAGCGAACGACCTACACCGAACTGAGATACCTACA
GCGTGAGCTATGAGAAAGCGCCACGCTTCCCGAAGGGAGAAAGGCGGACAGGTATCCGGTAAGCGGCAGG
GTCGGAACAGGAGAGCGCACGAGGGAGCTTCCAGGGGGAAACGCCTGGTATCTTTATAGTCCTGTCGGGT
TTCGCCACCTCTGACTTGAGCGTCGATTTTTGTGATGCTCGTCAGGGGGGCGGAGCCTATGGAAAAACGC
CAGCAACGCGGCCTTTTTACGGTTCCTGGCCTTTTGCTGGCCTTTTGCTCACATGTTCTTTCCTGCGTTA
TCCCCTGATTCTGTGGATAACCGTATTACCGCCATGCAT
Features (pLannotate 1.2.2; 15 found; start..end, strand, type, name):
     61..364     +  enhancer       CMV enhancer: human cytomegalovirus immediate early enhancer
    365..568     +  promoter       CMV promoter: human cytomegalovirus (CMV) immediate early promoter
    591..629     +  misc_feature   MCS (fragment): multiple cloning site
    642..1349    +  CDS            mCherry: mCherry is a basic (constitutively fluorescent) red fluorescent protein published in 2004, derived from Discosoma sp.. It is reported to be a very rapidly-maturing monomer with low acid sensitivity.
   1365..2057    +  CDS            TEAD4 (fragment): TEAD4_HUMAN - Also known as RTEF1, TCF13L1, TEF3. Experimental evidence at protein level: Swiss-Prot protein existence level 1. Transcription factor which plays a key role in the Hippo signaling pathway, a pathway involved in organ size control and tumor suppression by restricting proliferation and promoting apoptosis. The core of this pathway is composed of a kinase cascade wherein MST1/MST2, in complex with its regulatory protein SAV1, phosphorylates and activates LATS1/2 in complex with its regulatory protein MOB1, which in turn phosphorylates and inactivates YAP1 oncoprotein and WWTR1/TAZ.
   2070..2153    +  CDS            large T antigen (fragment): large T antigen from SV40 (simian virus 40)
   2176..2297    +  polyA_signal   SV40 poly(A) signal: SV40 polyadenylation signal
   2331..2759    -  rep_origin     f1 ori (sequence partly withheld): f1 bacteriophage origin of replication; arrow indicates direction of (+) strand synthesis
   2786..2890    +  promoter       AmpR promoter: bla
   2892..3249    +  promoter       SV40 promoter: SV40 enhancer and early promoter
   3284..4078    +  CDS            NeoR/KanR: aminoglycoside phosphotransferase from Tn5; aph(3')-II (or nptII); confers resistance to neomycin, kanamycin, and G418 (Geneticin®)
   4099..4251    +  CDS            ble (fragment): BLE_KLEPN - Experimental evidence at protein level: Swiss-Prot protein existence level 1. Binding protein with a strong affinity to the bleomycin family of antibiotics. Binds to CL990; an antimitotic-antibiotic compound. From Klebsiella pneumoniae.
   4310..4357    +  polyA_signal   HSV TK poly(A) signal: herpes simplex virus thymidine kinase polyadenylation signal (Cole and Stacy, 1985)
   4448..4464    -  polyA_signal   bGH poly(A) signal (fragment): bovine growth hormone polyadenylation signal
   4686..5274    +  rep_origin     ori: high-copy-number ColE1/pMB1/pBR322/pUC origin of replication
