[The description below was written by a language model from this plasmid's Addgene catalogue record and pLannotate feature annotations shown in this document.]
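Description:
pmCherry-TEAD4-YBD is a mammalian expression plasmid built on the mCherry-N1 backbone that produces a red fluorescent fusion of mCherry with the YAP-binding domain of human TEAD4 (residues 217–434). Expression is driven by the human cytomegalovirus immediate-early enhancer and promoter. In the annotated sequence the mCherry coding region comes first and the TEAD4 fragment follows shortly downstream, so the fluorescent protein appears to sit at the N-terminus of the fusion despite the N1-type backbone name. The insert was assembled by Gibson cloning. The transcript is terminated by the SV40 polyadenylation signal. The short "large T antigen" fragment annotated just upstream of that signal is probably residual SV40 sequence from the backbone rather than a functional element, though the record does not comment on it.

The plasmid replicates in E. coli from a high-copy ColE1/pUC-type origin and also carries an f1 origin for single-stranded DNA production. Selection relies on a single Tn5 NeoR/KanR gene placed behind tandem bacterial (bla) and SV40 early promoters and followed by the HSV TK polyadenylation signal. This arrangement gives kanamycin resistance in bacteria and allows G418 selection in mammalian cells. The small ble and bGH poly(A) fragments are partial matches with no evident function.

TEAD4 is a Hippo-pathway transcription factor whose C-terminal domain binds the co-activator YAP1. A fluorescently tagged version of this domain allows its localisation and association with YAP to be visualised in live or fixed cells. This fits the associated study of YAP phase separation in interferon-gamma-induced tumour resistance to anti-PD-1 immunotherapy.
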