Addgene plasmid #166450: pmCherry-TEAD4-YBD
Purpose: Expresses fusion of mCherry and TEAD4-YAP binding domain
Depositing lab: Shuguo Sun. Publication: Interferon-gamma induces tumor resistance to anti-PD-1 immunotherapy by promoting YAP phase separation. Yu M, Peng Z, Qin M, Liu Y, Wang J, Zhang C, Lin J, Dong T, Wang L, Li S, Yang Y, Xu S, Guo W, Zhang X, Shi M, Peng H, Luo X, Zhang H, Zhang L, Li Y, Yang XP, Sun S. Mol Cell. 2021 Feb 13. pii: S1097-2765(21)00010-1. doi: 10.1016/j.molcel.2021.01.010. PubMed 33606996.
Backbone
  Vector backbone: mCherry-N1
  Vector type: Mammalian Expression
Growth in bacteria
  Bacterial resistance: Kanamycin, 50 μg/mL
  Growth temperature: 37°C
  Growth strain: DH5alpha
  Copy number: High Copy
Gene/Insert
  Gene/Insert name: mCherry, TEAD4-YBD(217-434)
  Species: H. sapiens (human)
  Entrez Gene: TEAD4 (a.k.a. EFTR-2, RTEF1, TCF13L1, TEF-3, TEF3, TEFR-1, hRTEF-1B); YAP1 (a.k.a. COB1, YAP, YAP-1, YAP2, YAP65, YKI)
  Cloning method: Gibson Cloning
Terms and licenses: Academic/Nonprofit Terms; Industry Terms: Not Available to Industry
How to cite: pmCherry-TEAD4-YBD was a gift from Shuguo Sun (Addgene plasmid # 166450 ; http://n2t.net/addgene:166450 ; RRID:Addgene_166450)
